>Addgene plasmid #79711 | KCC2G_HUMAN_D0 | depositor partial sequence | sequence record 149033 | Sequence of gene (KCC2G_HUMAN) inserted into backbone.
GCCACCTGCACACGTTTCACCGACGACTACCAGCTCTTCGAGGAGCTTGGCAAGGGTGCTTTCTCTGTGG
TCCGCAGGTGTGTGAAGAAAACCCCCACGCAGGAGTACGCAGCAAAAATCATCAATACCAAGAAATTGTC
TGCCCGGGATCACCAGAAACTAGAACGTGAGGCTCGGATATGTCGACTTCTGAAACATCCAAACATCGTG
CGCCTCCATGACAGTATTTCTGAAGAAGGGTTTCACTACCTCGTGTTTGACCTTGTTACCGGCGGGGAGC
TGTTTGAAGACATTGTGGCCAGAGAGTACTACAGTGAAGCAGATGCCAGCCACTGTATACATCAGATTCT
GGAGAGTGTTAACCACATCCACCAGCATGACATCGTCCACAGGGACCTGAAGCCTGAGAACCTGCTGCTG
GCGAGTAAATGCAAGGGTGCCGCCGTCAAGCTGGCTGATTTTGGCCTAGCCATCGAAGTACAGGGAGAGC
AGCAGGCTTGGTTTGGTTTTGCTGGCACCCCAGGTTACTTGTCCCCTGAGGTCTTGAGGAAAGATCCCTA
TGGAAAACCTGTGGATATCTGGGCCTGCGGGGTCATCCTGTATATCCTCCTGGTGGGCTATCCTCCCTTC
TGGGATGAGGATCAGCACAAGCTGTATCAGCAGATCAAGGCTGGAGCCTATGATTTCCCATCACCAGAAT
GGGACACGGTAACTCCTGAAGCCAAGAACTTGATCAACCAGATGCTGACCATAAACCCAGCAAAGCGCAT
CACGGCTGACCAGGCTCTCAAGCACCCGTGGGTCTGTCAACGATCCACGGTGGCATCCATGATGCATCGT
CAGGAGACTGTGGAGTGTTTGCGCAAGTTCAATGCCCGGAGAAAACTGAAGGGTGCCATCCTCACGACCA
TGCTTGTCTCCAGGAACTTCTCA
