>Addgene plasmid #79711 | KCC2G_HUMAN_D0 | addgene partial sequence | sequence record 156462 | T7 5'-TAATACGACTCACTATAGGG-3'
ATTAAGCGGCCGCCCTGCAGGACTCGAGTTCTAGAAATAATTTTGTTTAACTTTAAGAAGGAGATATACA
TATGAAATCTTCTCACCATCACCATCACCATCACCATCACCATGAAAACCTGTACTTCCAATCCAATGCA
GCCACCTGCACACGTTTCACCGACGACTACCAGCTCTTCGAGGAGCTTGGCAAGGGTGCTTTCTCTGTGG
TCCGCAGGTGTGTGAAGAAAACCCCCACGCAGGAGTACGCAGCAAAAATCATCAATACCAAGAAATTGTC
TGCCCGGGATCACCAGAAACTAGAACGTGAGGCTCGGATATGTCGACTTCTGAAACATCCAAACATCGTG
CGCCTCCATGACAGTATTTCTGAAGAAGGGTTTCACTACCTCGTGTTTGACCTTGTTACCGGCGGGGAGC
TGTTTGAAGACATTGTGGCCAGAGAGTACTACAGTGAAGCAGATGCCAGCCACTGTATACATCAGATTCT
GGAGAGTGTTAACCACATCCACCAGCATGACATCGTCCACAGGGACCTGAAGCCTGAGAACCTGCTGCTG
GCGAGTAAATGCAAGGGTGCCGCCGTCAAGCTGGCTGATTTTGGCCTAGCCATCGAAGTACAGGGAGAGC
AGCAGGCTTGGTTTGGTTTTGCTGGCACCCCAGGTTACTTGTCCCCTGAGGTCTTGAGGAAAGATCCCTA
TGGAAAACCTGTGGATATCTGGGCCTGCGGGGTCATCCTGTATATCCTCCTGGTGGGCTATCCTCCCTTC
TGGGATGAGGATCAGCACAAGCTGTATCAGCAGATCAAGGCTGGAGCCTATGATTTCCCATCACCAGAAT
GGGACACGGTAACTC
