>Addgene plasmid #79711 | KCC2G_HUMAN_D0 | addgene partial sequence | sequence record 156463 | T7term 5'-GCTAGTTATTGCTCAGCGG-3'
TTAGCAGCCGGATCAGCGCGCACGCGTGGTACCGGCCGGCCACCAGGTGGCGCGCCGCGATCGCGGATCC
GTTATCCACTTCCAATGTTATTATGAGAAGTTCCTGGAGACAAGCATGGTCGTGAGGATGGCACCCTTCA
GTTTTCTCCGGGCATTGAACTTGCGCAAACACTCCACAGTCTCCTGACGATGCATCATGGATGCCACCGT
GGATCGTTGACAGACCCACGGGTGCTTGAGAGCCTGGTCAGCCGTGATGCGCTTTGCTGGGTTTATGGTC
AGCATCTGGTTGATCAAGTTCTTGGCTTCAGGAGTTACCGTGTCCCATTCTGGTGATGGGAAATCATAGG
CTCCAGCCTTGATCTGCTGATACAGCTTGTGCTGATCCTCATCCCAGAAGGGAGGATAGCCCACCAGGAG
GATATACAGGATGACCCCGCAGGCCCAGATATCCACAGGTTTTCCATAGGGATCTTTCCTCAAGACCTCA
GGGGACAAGTAACCTGGGGTGCCAGCAAAACCAAACCAAGCCTGCTGCTCTCCCTGTACTTCGATGGCTA
GGCCAAAATCAGCCAGCTTGACGGCGGCACCCTTGCATTTACTCGCCAGCAGCAGGTTCTCAGGCTTCAG
GTCCCTGTGGACGATGTCATGCTGGTGGATGTGGTTAACACTCTCCAGAATCTGATGTATACAGTGGCTG
GCATCTGCTTCACTGTAGTACTCTCTGGCCACAATGTCTTCAAACAGCTCCCCGCCGGTAACAAGGTCAA
ACACGAGGTAGTGAAACCCTTCTTCAGAAATACTGTCATG
