[The description below was written by a language model from this plasmid's Addgene catalogue record.]
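Description:
KCC2G_HUMAN_D0 is a bacterial expression plasmid built on the pET His10 TEV LIC cloning vector (2B-T-10), a pET-family backbone designed for ligation-independent cloning. It is propagated in E. coli as a low-copy plasmid under ampicillin selection, with a standard cloning strain recorded for maintenance. No feature table accompanies the record, so the origin of replication and other backbone elements are not itemised beyond what the backbone name and catalogue fields imply.

The insert is the kinase domain of human KCC2G, the UniProt-style name for CAMK2G, the gamma isoform of calcium/calmodulin-dependent protein kinase II. The exact residue boundaries of the domain are not stated in the record. Expression is driven by the T7 promoter, so protein production requires a host that supplies T7 RNA polymerase. The backbone contributes an N-terminal ten-histidine tag followed by a TEV protease recognition site. This allows purification of the fusion protein by immobilised metal affinity chromatography, followed by proteolytic removal of the tag if desired.

The construct belongs to an open library of human kinase domain constructs assembled for automated bacterial expression. It is intended to be co-expressed with the Lambda phosphatase plasmid that accompanies the set; a YopH phosphatase vector is also listed as a companion. According to the record, this co-expression enhances bacterial expression of the kinase. A phosphatase keeps the kinase dephosphorylated, which is generally thought to limit the toxicity and heterogeneity that arise from kinase activity in E. coli. Typical uses would be producing recombinant CAMK2G kinase domain for biochemical, biophysical or structural studies.
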