Addgene plasmid #79711: KCC2G_HUMAN_D0
Purpose: This plasmid encodes the kinase domain of KCC2G. Intended for co-expression with Lambda Phosphatase that accompanies this set to enhance bacterial kinase expression.
Depositing lab: John Chodera & Nicholas Levinson & Markus Seeliger. Depositing organization: Memorial Sloan-Kettering Cancer Center. Publication: An open library of human kinase domain constructs for automated bacterial expression. Albanese SK, Parton DL, Isik M, Rodriguez-Laureano L, Hanson SM, Behr JM, Gradia S, Jeans C, Levinson NM, Seeliger MA, Chodera JD. Biochemistry. 2018 Jul 13. doi: 10.1021/acs.biochem.7b01081. PubMed 30004690.
Backbone
  Vector backbone: pET His10 TEV LIC cloning vector (2B-T-10)
  Backbone manufacturer: Scott Gradia (Addgene plasmid # 78173)
  Vector type: Bacterial Expression
Growth in bacteria
  Bacterial resistance: Ampicillin, 100 μg/mL
  Growth temperature: 37°C
  Growth strain: DH5alpha
  Copy number: Low Copy
Gene/Insert
  Gene/Insert name: KCC2G (alt name: CAMK2G)
  Species: H. sapiens (human)
  Entrez Gene: CAMK2G (a.k.a. CAMK, CAMK-II, CAMKG, MRD59)
  Promoter: T7
  Tag / fusion protein: His10-TEV (N terminal on backbone)
  Cloning method: Ligation Independent Cloning
  Sequencing primers: 5′ T7; 3′ T7 reverse
Terms and licenses: Academic/Nonprofit Terms; Industry Terms: Not Available to Industry
Depositor comments: This plasmid was generated as part of an open library of human kinase domain constructs for automated bacterial expression. The work can be found here doi: http://dx.doi.org/10.1101/038711 The lambda phosphatase expression vector can be found at https://www.addgene.org/79748/ The YopH Phosphatase expression vector can be found at https://www.addgene.org/79749/
How to cite: KCC2G_HUMAN_D0 was a gift from John Chodera & Nicholas Levinson & Markus Seeliger (Addgene plasmid # 79711 ; http://n2t.net/addgene:79711 ; RRID:Addgene_79711)
